Addgene plasmid #80075: pcDNA5-FRT-TO-EGFP-AID
Purpose: Mammalian expression vector for N-terminal EGFP-AID tagging
Depositing lab: Andrew Holland. Depositing organization: Johns Hopkins University and School of Medicine.
Backbone
  Vector backbone: pcDNA5-FRT-TO
  Backbone manufacturer: Invitrogen
  Backbone size w/o insert (bp): 5161
  Total vector size (bp): 6574
  Vector type: Mammalian Expression
  Selectable markers: Hygromycin
Growth in bacteria
  Bacterial resistance: Ampicillin, 100 μg/mL
  Growth temperature: 37°C
  Growth strain: Top10
  Copy number: High Copy
Gene/Insert
  Gene/Insert name: EGFP-AID (alt names: Auxin Inducible Degron; Enhanced Green Fluorescent Protein)
  Insert size (bp): 1413
  Promoter: CMV
  Tag / fusion protein: EGFP (N terminal on backbone); AID (N terminal on backbone)
  Cloning method: Restriction Enzyme; 5′ cloning site HindIII (unknown if destroyed); 3′ cloning site BamHI (unknown if destroyed)
  Sequencing primers: 5′ CMV Fow; 3′ BGH Rev
Resource information
  A portion of this plasmid was derived from a plasmid made by: The AID was a kind gift from Masato Kanemaki (National Institute of Genetics, Mishima, Japan).
Terms and licenses: Academic/Nonprofit Terms; Industry Terms: Not Available to Industry
How to cite: pcDNA5-FRT-TO-EGFP-AID was a gift from Andrew Holland (Addgene plasmid # 80075 ; http://n2t.net/addgene:80075 ; RRID:Addgene_80075)
