[The description below was written by a language model from this plasmid's Addgene catalogue record and pLannotate feature annotations shown in this document.]
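Description:
pcDNA5-FRT-TO-EGFP-AID is a mammalian expression plasmid built on the Invitrogen pcDNA5-FRT-TO backbone, designed as a tagging vector for fusing EGFP and an auxin-inducible degron (AID) to the N-terminus of a protein of interest. In bacteria it is maintained at high copy from a ColE1/pUC-type origin and selected with ampicillin through the β-lactamase gene. A fragment of the f1 origin and remnants of the lac promoter region are also annotated in the backbone.

The expression cassette consists of the CMV enhancer and immediate-early promoter followed by short tet operator matches, consistent with the tetracycline-regulated "TO" design, in which Tet repressor holds transcription off until tetracycline or doxycycline is added. Downstream lie the EGFP coding sequence and then the AID region, within which the annotation recognises the minimal degron derived from Arabidopsis IAA17, followed by the bovine growth hormone polyadenylation signal. The EGFP-AID insert was placed between HindIII and BamHI. The record does not describe the downstream cloning sites into which a gene of interest would be inserted. In cells expressing the TIR1 F-box protein, auxin triggers rapid degradation of AID-tagged proteins, while EGFP allows the fusion to be visualised and its loss monitored.

A single FRT site sits immediately upstream of a hygromycin resistance gene with an SV40 polyadenylation signal. No complete promoter is annotated directly in front of this gene. This matches the Flp-recombinase integration scheme, in which hygromycin resistance is activated only after site-specific insertion into a genomic FRT locus in a suitable host line. That allows selection of isogenic, single-copy stable lines with inducible expression of the degradable fusion.
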