Features (pLannotate 1.2.2; 22 found; start..end, strand, type, name):
     28..80      -  misc_feature   bom (fragment): basis of mobility region from pBR322
    235..614     +  enhancer       CMV enhancer: human cytomegalovirus immediate early enhancer
    615..818     +  promoter       CMV promoter: human cytomegalovirus (CMV) immediate early promoter
    820..839     +  promoter       PLtetO-1 promoter (fragment): modified phage lambda PL promoter with tet operator sites (Lutz and Bujard, 1997)
    841..860     +  promoter       PLtetO-1 promoter (fragment): modified phage lambda PL promoter with tet operator sites (Lutz and Bujard, 1997)
    868..901     +  promoter       TRE3GV promoter (fragment): 3rd-generation Tet-responsive promoter that can be activated by binding of Tet-On® 3G, optimized for retroviral and lentiviral vectors
    993..1709    +  CDS            EGFP: EGFP is a basic (constitutively fluorescent) green fluorescent protein published in 1996, derived from Aequorea victoria. It is reported to be a rapidly-maturing weak dimer with moderate acid sensitivity.
   1911..2114    +  CDS            mini-AID: minimal degron from the auxin-responsive IAA17 protein of Arabidopsis thaliana (Kubota et al., 2013) acts as an auxin-inducible degron (AID) in the presence of TIR1
   2532..2756    +  polyA_signal   bGH poly(A) signal: bovine growth hormone polyadenylation signal
   2760..2781    +  promoter       SV40 promoter (fragment): SV40 enhancer and early promoter
   2802..3035    +  rep_origin     f1 ori (fragment) (sequence partly withheld): f1 bacteriophage origin of replication; arrow indicates direction of (+) strand synthesis
   3040..3087    +  protein_bind   FRT: FLP-mediated recombination occurs in the 8-bp core sequence TCTAGAAA (Turan and Bode, 2011). FLP recombinase from the Saccharomyces cerevisiae 2μ plasmid
   3095..4117    +  CDS            HygR: aminoglycoside phosphotransferase from E. coli; aph(4)-Ia; confers resistance to hygromycin
   4127..4252    +  CDS            ble (fragment): BLE_KLEPN - Experimental evidence at protein level: Swiss-Prot protein existence level 1. Binding protein with a strong affinity to the bleomycin family of antibiotics. Binds to CL990; an antimitotic-antibiotic compound. From Klebsiella pneumoniae.
   4247..4368    +  polyA_signal   SV40 poly(A) signal: SV40 polyadenylation signal
   4441..4457    -  protein_bind   lac operator: The lac repressor binds to the lac operator to inhibit transcription in E. coli. This inhibition can be relieved by adding lactose or isopropyl-β-D-thiogalactopyranoside (IPTG). lac repressor encoded by lacI
   4465..4495    -  promoter       lac promoter: promoter for the E. coli lac operon
   4510..4531    -  protein_bind   CAP binding site: CAP binding activates transcription in the presence of cAMP. E. coli catabolite activator protein
   4544..4636    -  CDS            lacI (fragment): lac repressor; lacI; The lac repressor binds to the lac operator to inhibit transcription in E. coli. This inhibition can be relieved by adding lactose or isopropyl-β-D-thiogalactopyranoside (IPTG).
   4819..5407    -  rep_origin     ori: high-copy-number ColE1/pMB1/pBR322/pUC origin of replication
   5578..6438    -  CDS            AmpR: β-lactamase; bla; confers resistance to ampicillin, carbenicillin, and related antibiotics
   6439..6543    -  promoter       AmpR promoter: bla
>Addgene plasmid #80075 | pcDNA5-FRT-TO-EGFP-AID | depositor full sequence | sequence record 150337 | pcDNA5-FRT-TO-EGFP-AID sequence 6574 bps
GACGGATCGGGAGATCTCCCGATCCCCTATGGTGCACTCTCAGTACAATCTGCTCTGATGCCGCATAGTT
AAGCCAGTATCTGCTCCCTGCTTGTGTGTTGGAGGTCGCTGAGTAGTGCGCGAGCAAAATTTAAGCTACA
ACAAGGCAAGGCTTGACCGACAATTGCATGAAGAATCTGCTTAGGGTTAGGCGTTTTGCGCTGCTTCGCG
ATGTACGGGCCAGATATACGCGTTGACATTGATTATTGACTAGTTATTAATAGTAATCAATTACGGGGTC
ATTAGTTCATAGCCCATATATGGAGTTCCGCGTTACATAACTTACGGTAAATGGCCCGCCTGGCTGACCG
CCCAACGACCCCCGCCCATTGACGTCAATAATGACGTATGTTCCCATAGTAACGCCAATAGGGACTTTCC
ATTGACGTCAATGGGTGGAGTATTTACGGTAAACTGCCCACTTGGCAGTACATCAAGTGTATCATATGCC
AAGTACGCCCCCTATTGACGTCAATGACGGTAAATGGCCCGCCTGGCATTATGCCCAGTACATGACCTTA
TGGGACTTTCCTACTTGGCAGTACATCTACGTATTAGTCATCGCTATTACCATGGTGATGCGGTTTTGGC
AGTACATCAATGGGCGTGGATAGCGGTTTGACTCACGGGGATTTCCAAGTCTCCACCCCATTGACGTCAA
TGGGAGTTTGTTTTGGCACCAAAATCAACGGGACTTTCCAAAATGTCGTAACAACTCCGCCCCATTGACG
CAAATGGGCGGTAGGCGTGTACGGTGGGAGGTCTATATAAGCAGAGCTCTCCCTATCAGTGATAGAGATC
TCCCTATCAGTGATAGAGATCGTCGACGAGCTCGTTTAGTGAACCGTCAGATCGCCTGGAGACGCCATCC
ACGCTGTTTTGACCTCCATAGAAGACACCGGGACCGATCCAGCCTCCGGACTCTAGCGTTTAAACTTAAG
CTTGCCGCCACCATGGTGAGCAAGGGCGAGGAGCTGTTCACCGGGGTGGTGCCCATCCTGGTCGAGCTGG
ACGGCGACGTAAACGGCCACAAGTTCAGCGTGTCCGGCGAGGGCGAGGGCGATGCCACCTACGGCAAGCT
GACCCTGAAGTTCATCTGCACCACCGGCAAGCTGCCCGTGCCCTGGCCCACCCTCGTGACCACCCTGACC
TACGGCGTGCAGTGCTTCAGCCGCTACCCCGACCACATGAAGCAGCACGACTTCTTCAAGTCCGCCATGC
CCGAAGGCTACGTCCAGGAGCGCACCATCTTCTTCAAGGACGACGGCAACTACAAGACCCGCGCCGAGGT
GAAGTTCGAGGGCGACACCCTGGTGAACCGCATCGAGCTGAAGGGCATCGACTTCAAGGAGGACGGCAAC
ATCCTGGGGCACAAGCTGGAGTACAACTACAACAGCCACAACGTCTATATCATGGCCGACAAGCAGAAGA
ACGGCATCAAGGTGAACTTCAAGATCCGCCACAACATCGAGGACGGCAGCGTGCAGCTCGCCGACCACTA
CCAGCAGAACACCCCCATCGGCGACGGCCCCGTGCTGCTGCCCGACAACCACTACCTGAGCACCCAGTCC
GCCCTGAGCAAAGACCCCAACGAGAAGCGCGATCACATGGTCCTGCTGGAGTTCGTGACCGCCGCCGGGA
TCACTCTCGGCATGGACGAGCTGTACAAGGCTAGCGGCGGATCTGGCAGTGTCGAGCTGAATCTGAGGGA
GACTGAGCTGTGTCTTGGTCTTCCCGGTGGAGATACAGTGGCTCCGGTAACCGGAAACAAGAGAGGGTTC
TCAGAGACGGTTGATCTGAAGCTAAATCTGAATAATGAGCCTGCAAACAAGGAAGGATCTACGACTCATG
ACGTCGTGACTTTTGATTCCAAGGAGAAGAGTGCTTGTCCTAAAGATCCAGCCAAACCTCCGGCCAAGGC
ACAAGTTGTGGGATGGCCACCGGTGAGATCATACCGGAAGAACGTGATGGTTTCCTGCCAAAAATCAAGC
GGTGGCCCGGAGGCGGCGGCGTTCGTGAAGGTATCAATGGACGGAGCACCGTACTTGAGGAAAATCGATT
TGAGGATGTATAAAAGCTACGATGAGCTTTCTAATGCTTTGTCCAACATGTTCAGCTCTTTTACCATGGG
CAAACATGGAGGAGAAGAAGGAATGATAGACTTCATGAATGAGAGGAAATTGATGGATTTGGTGAATAGC
TGGGACTATGTTCCCTCTTATGAAGACAAAGACGGTGATTGGATGCTCGTCGGCGACGTTCCTTGGCCAA
TGTTCGTCGATACATGCAAGCGTTTACGTCTCATGAAAGGATCGGATGCCATTGGTCTCGCTCCGAGGGC
GATGGAGAAGTGCAAGAGCAGAGCTTCCGGAGCCGCCGCTGCTGGCGGATCTGGATCCACTAGTCCAGTG
TGGTGGAATTCTGCAGATATCCAGCACAGTGGCGGCCGCTCGAGTCTAGAGGGCCCGTTTAAACCCGCTG
ATCAGCCTCGACTGTGCCTTCTAGTTGCCAGCCATCTGTTGTTTGCCCCTCCCCCGTGCCTTCCTTGACC
CTGGAAGGTGCCACTCCCACTGTCCTTTCCTAATAAAATGAGGAAATTGCATCGCATTGTCTGAGTAGGT
GTCATTCTATTCTGGGGGGTGGGGTGGGGCAGGACAGCAAGGGGGAGGATTGGGAAGACAATAGCAGGCA
TGCTGGGGATGCGGTGGGCTCTATGGCTTCTGAGGCGGAAAGAACCAGCTGGGGCTCTAGGGGGTATCCC
C
[124 nt withheld, positions 2802-2925]
C
[91 nt withheld, positions 2927-3017]
AGGGTGATGGTTCACGTACCTAGAAGTTCCTATTCCGAAGTTCCTATTCTCTAGAAAGTATAGGAACTTC
CTTGGCCAAAAAGCCTGAACTCACCGCGACGTCTGTCGAGAAGTTTCTGATCGAAAAGTTCGACAGCGTC
TCCGACCTGATGCAGCTCTCGGAGGGCGAAGAATCTCGTGCTTTCAGCTTCGATGTAGGAGGGCGTGGAT
ATGTCCTGCGGGTAAATAGCTGCGCCGATGGTTTCTACAAAGATCGTTATGTTTATCGGCACTTTGCATC
GGCCGCGCTCCCGATTCCGGAAGTGCTTGACATTGGGGAATTCAGCGAGAGCCTGACCTATTGCATCTCC
CGCCGTGCACAGGGTGTCACGTTGCAAGACCTGCCTGAAACCGAACTGCCCGCTGTTCTGCAGCCGGTCG
CGGAGGCCATGGATGCGATCGCTGCGGCCGATCTTAGCCAGACGAGCGGGTTCGGCCCATTCGGACCGCA
AGGAATCGGTCAATACACTACATGGCGTGATTTCATATGCGCGATTGCTGATCCCCATGTGTATCACTGG
CAAACTGTGATGGACGACACCGTCAGTGCGTCCGTCGCGCAGGCTCTCGATGAGCTGATGCTTTGGGCCG
AGGACTGCCCCGAAGTCCGGCACCTCGTGCACGCGGATTTCGGCTCCAACAATGTCCTGACGGACAATGG
CCGCATAACAGCGGTCATTGACTGGAGCGAGGCGATGTTCGGGGATTCCCAATACGAGGTCGCCAACATC
TTCTTCTGGAGGCCGTGGTTGGCTTGTATGGAGCAGCAGACGCGCTACTTCGAGCGGAGGCATCCGGAGC
TTGCAGGATCGCCGCGGCTCCGGGCGTATATGCTCCGCATTGGTCTTGACCAACTCTATCAGAGCTTGGT
TGACGGCAATTTCGATGATGCAGCTTGGGCGCAGGGTCGATGCGACGCAATCGTCCGATCCGGAGCCGGG
ACTGTCGGGCGTACACAAATCGCCCGCAGAAGCGCGGCCGTCTGGACCGATGGCTGTGTAGAAGTACTCG
CCGATAGTGGAAACCGACGCCCCAGCACTCGTCCGAGGGCAAAGGAATAGCACGTACTACGAGATTTCGA
TTCCACCGCCGCCTTCTATGAAAGGTTGGGCTTCGGAATCGTTTTCCGGGACGCCGGCTGGATGATCCTC
CAGCGCGGGGATCTCATGCTGGAGTTCTTCGCCCACCCCAACTTGTTTATTGCAGCTTATAATGGTTACA
AATAAAGCAATAGCATCACAAATTTCACAAATAAAGCATTTTTTTCACTGCATTCTAGTTGTGGTTTGTC
CAAACTCATCAATGTATCTTATCATGTCTGTATACCGTCGACCTCTAGCTAGAGCTTGGCGTAATCATGG
TCATAGCTGTTTCCTGTGTGAAATTGTTATCCGCTCACAATTCCACACAACATACGAGCCGGAAGCATAA
AGTGTAAAGCCTGGGGTGCCTAATGAGTGAGCTAACTCACATTAATTGCGTTGCGCTCACTGCCCGCTTT
CCAGTCGGGAAACCTGTCGTGCCAGCTGCATTAATGAATCGGCCAACGCGCGGGGAGAGGCGGTTTGCGT
ATTGGGCGCTCTTCCGCTTCCTCGCTCACTGACTCGCTGCGCTCGGTCGTTCGGCTGCGGCGAGCGGTAT
CAGCTCACTCAAAGGCGGTAATACGGTTATCCACAGAATCAGGGGATAACGCAGGAAAGAACATGTGAGC
AAAAGGCCAGCAAAAGGCCAGGAACCGTAAAAAGGCCGCGTTGCTGGCGTTTTTCCATAGGCTCCGCCCC
CCTGACGAGCATCACAAAAATCGACGCTCAAGTCAGAGGTGGCGAAACCCGACAGGACTATAAAGATACC
AGGCGTTTCCCCCTGGAAGCTCCCTCGTGCGCTCTCCTGTTCCGACCCTGCCGCTTACCGGATACCTGTC
CGCCTTTCTCCCTTCGGGAAGCGTGGCGCTTTCTCATAGCTCACGCTGTAGGTATCTCAGTTCGGTGTAG
GTCGTTCGCTCCAAGCTGGGCTGTGTGCACGAACCCCCCGTTCAGCCCGACCGCTGCGCCTTATCCGGTA
ACTATCGTCTTGAGTCCAACCCGGTAAGACACGACTTATCGCCACTGGCAGCAGCCACTGGTAACAGGAT
TAGCAGAGCGAGGTATGTAGGCGGTGCTACAGAGTTCTTGAAGTGGTGGCCTAACTACGGCTACACTAGA
AGAACAGTATTTGGTATCTGCGCTCTGCTGAAGCCAGTTACCTTCGGAAAAAGAGTTGGTAGCTCTTGAT
CCGGCAAACAAACCACCGCTGGTAGCGGTGGTTTTTTTGTTTGCAAGCAGCAGATTACGCGCAGAAAAAA
AGGATCTCAAGAAGATCCTTTGATCTTTTCTACGGGGTCTGACGCTCAGTGGAACGAAAACTCACGTTAA
GGGATTTTGGTCATGAGATTATCAAAAAGGATCTTCACCTAGATCCTTTTAAATTAAAAATGAAGTTTTA
AATCAATCTAAAGTATATATGAGTAAACTTGGTCTGACAGTTACCAATGCTTAATCAGTGAGGCACCTAT
CTCAGCGATCTGTCTATTTCGTTCATCCATAGTTGCCTGACTCCCCGTCGTGTAGATAACTACGATACGG
GAGGGCTTACCATCTGGCCCCAGTGCTGCAATGATACCGCGAGACCCACGCTCACCGGCTCCAGATTTAT
CAGCAATAAACCAGCCAGCCGGAAGGGCCGAGCGCAGAAGTGGTCCTGCAACTTTATCCGCCTCCATCCA
GTCTATTAATTGTTGCCGGGAAGCTAGAGTAAGTAGTTCGCCAGTTAATAGTTTGCGCAACGTTGTTGCC
ATTGCTACAGGCATCGTGGTGTCACGCTCGTCGTTTGGTATGGCTTCATTCAGCTCCGGTTCCCAACGAT
CAAGGCGAGTTACATGATCCCCCATGTTGTGCAAAAAAGCGGTTAGCTCCTTCGGTCCTCCGATCGTTGT
CAGAAGTAAGTTGGCCGCAGTGTTATCACTCATGGTTATGGCAGCACTGCATAATTCTCTTACTGTCATG
CCATCCGTAAGATGCTTTTCTGTGACTGGTGAGTACTCAACCAAGTCATTCTGAGAATAGTGTATGCGGC
GACCGAGTTGCTCTTGCCCGGCGTCAATACGGGATAATACCGCGCCACATAGCAGAACTTTAAAAGTGCT
CATCATTGGAAAACGTTCTTCGGGGCGAAAACTCTCAAGGATCTTACCGCTGTTGAGATCCAGTTCGATG
TAACCCACTCGTGCACCCAACTGATCTTCAGCATCTTTTACTTTCACCAGCGTTTCTGGGTGAGCAAAAA
CAGGAAGGCAAAATGCCGCAAAAAAGGGAATAAGGGCGACACGGAAATGTTGAATACTCATACTCTTCCT
TTTTCAATATTATTGAAGCATTTATCAGGGTTATTGTCTCATGAGCGGATACATATTTGAATGTATTTAG
AAAAATAAACAAATAGGGGTTCCGCGCACATTTCCCCGAAAAGTGCCACCTGACGTC
