>Addgene plasmid #80075 | pcDNA5-FRT-TO-EGFP-AID | addgene partial sequence | sequence record 153804 | BGH-rev 5'-TAGAAGGCACAGTCGAGG-3'
CCTCTAGACTCGAGCGGCCGCCACTGTGCTGGATATCTGCAGAATTCCACCACACTGGACTAGTGGATCC
AGATCCGCCAGCAGCGGCGGCTCCGGAAGCTCTGCTCTTGCACTTCTCCATCGCCCTCGGAGCGAGACCA
ATGGCATCCGATCCTTTCATGAGACGTAAACGCTTGCATGTATCGACGAACATTGGCCAAGGAACGTCGC
CGACGAGCATCCAATCACCGTCTTTGTCTTCATAAGAGGGAACATAGTCCCAGCTATTCACCAAATCCAT
CAATTTCCTCTCATTCATGAAGTCTATCATTCCTTCTTCTCCTCCATGTTTGCCCATGGTAAAAGAGCTG
AACATGTTGGACAAAGCATTAGAAAGCTCATCGTAGCTTTTATACATCCTCAAATCGATTTTCCTCAAGT
ACGGTGCTCCGTCCATTGATACCTTCACGAACGCCGCCGCCTCCGGGCCACCGCTTGATTTTTGGCAGGA
AACCATCACGTTCTTCCGGTATGATCTCACCGGTGGCCATCCCACAACTTGTGCCTTGGCCGGAGGTTTG
GCTGGATCTTTAGGACAAGCACTCTTCTCCTTGGAATCAAAAGTCACGACGTCATGAGTCGTAGATCCTT
CCTTGTTTGCAGGCTCATTATTCAGATTTAGCTTCAGATCAACCGTCTCTGAGAACCCTCTCTTGTTTCC
GGTTACCGGAGCCACTGTATCTCCACCGGGAAGACCAAGACACAGCTCAGTCTCCCTCAGATTCAGCTCG
ACACTGCCAGATCCGCCGCTAGCCTTGTACAGCTCGTCCATGCCGAGAGTGATCCCGGCGGCGGTCACGA
ACTCCAGCAGGACCATGTGATCGCGCTTCTCGTTGGGGTCTTTGCTCAGGGCGGACTGGGTGCTCAGGTA
GTGGTTGTCGGGCAGCAGCACGG
