>Addgene plasmid #80075 | pcDNA5-FRT-TO-EGFP-AID | addgene partial sequence | sequence record 153807 | CMV-F 5'-CGCAAATGGGCGGTAGGCGTG-3'
CCTATCAGTGATAGAGATCTCCCTATCAGTGATAGAGATCGTCGACGAGCTCGTTTAGTGAACCGTCAGA
TCGCCTGGAGACGCCATCCACGCTGTTTTGACCTCCATAGAAGACACCGGGACCGATCCAGCCTCCGGAC
TCTAGCGTTTAAACTTAAGCTTGCCGCCACCATGGTGAGCAAGGGCGAGGAGCTGTTCACCGGGGTGGTG
CCCATCCTGGTCGAGCTGGACGGCGACGTAAACGGCCACAAGTTCAGCGTGTCCGGCGAGGGCGAGGGCG
ATGCCACCTACGGCAAGCTGACCCTGAAGTTCATCTGCACCACCGGCAAGCTGCCCGTGCCCTGGCCCAC
CCTCGTGACCACCCTGACCTACGGCGTGCAGTGCTTCAGCCGCTACCCCGACCACATGAAGCAGCACGAC
TTCTTCAAGTCCGCCATGCCCGAAGGCTACGTCCAGGAGCGCACCATCTTCTTCAAGGACGACGGCAACT
ACAAGACCCGCGCCGAGGTGAAGTTCGAGGGCGACACCCTGGTGAACCGCATCGAGCTGAAGGGCATCGA
CTTCAAGGAGGACGGCAACATCCTGGGGCACAAGCTGGAGTACAACTACAACAGCCACAACGTCTATATC
ATGGCCGACAAGCAGAAGAACGGCATCAAGGTGAACTTCAAGATCCGCCACAACATCGAGGACGGCAGCG
TGCAGCTCGCCGACCACTACCAGCAGAACACCCCCATCGGCGACGGCCCCGTGCTGCTGCCCGACAACCA
CTACCTGAGCACCCAGTCCGCCCTGAGCAAAGACCCCAACGAGAAGCGCGATCACATGGTCCTGCTGGAG
TTCGTGACCGCCGCCGGGATCACTCTCGGCATGGACGAGCTGTACAAGGCTAGCGGCGGATCTGGCAGTG
TCGAGCTGAATCTGAG
